Addgene plasmid #72771: pAWSV-18
Purpose: pBT264-[miR-199b/3154 cluster]
Depositing lab: Timothy Lu. Depositing organization: Massachusetts Institute of Technology. Publication: Massively parallel high-order combinatorial genetics in human cells. Wong AS, Choi GC, Cheng AA, Purcell O, Lu TK. Nat Biotechnol. 2015 Sep;33(9):952-61. doi: 10.1038/nbt.3326. Epub 2015 Aug 17. PubMed 26280411.
Backbone
  Vector backbone: pBT264
Growth in bacteria
  Bacterial resistance: Ampicillin, 100 μg/mL
  Growth temperature: 37°C
  Growth strain: DH5alpha
  Copy number: Unknown
Gene/Insert
  Gene/Insert name: [miR-199b/3154 cluster]
Terms and licenses: Academic/Nonprofit Terms; Industry Terms: Not Available to Industry
How to cite: pAWSV-18 was a gift from Timothy Lu (Addgene plasmid # 72771 ; http://n2t.net/addgene:72771 ; RRID:Addgene_72771)
