[The description below was written by a language model from this plasmid's Addgene catalogue record and pLannotate feature annotations shown in this document.]
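Description:
pAWSV-18 is a 4,649 bp bacterial storage plasmid built on the pBT264 backbone and carrying a fragment annotated as the miR-199b/3154 microRNA cluster. The annotated backbone has the layout of a pBluescript-style cloning vector. It has a high-copy ColE1/pUC-type origin for replication in E. coli, an f1 phage origin that can support single-stranded DNA production, and a β-lactamase gene with its own promoter for ampicillin selection. A lac promoter/operator region with a CAP site and a lacZα fragment lies around the cloning site, which is bracketed by T7 and T3 phage promoters.

The insert sits between the T3 and T7 promoters on the reverse strand. It contains two adjacent microRNA precursor hairpins, one matching the mir-3154 family and one matching the mir-199 family, followed in the same orientation by an SV40 polyadenylation signal. This arrangement is consistent with a single primary transcript that would yield both miRNAs. No mammalian promoter is annotated upstream of the cluster, and no reporter, barcode or viral element appears in the feature table. The species of origin of the cluster is not stated in the record either. As annotated, the plasmid appears to hold a miRNA precursor module rather than to act as a stand-alone mammalian expression vector.

The associated publication concerns massively parallel, high-order combinatorial genetics in human cells. pAWSV-18 is therefore most plausibly a source or building-block clone from which the miRNA cluster is moved into combinatorial expression libraries, although the record does not describe that step.
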