Features (pLannotate 1.2.2; 14 found; start..end, strand, type, name):
     33..461     -  rep_origin     f1 ori (sequence partly withheld): f1 bacteriophage origin of replication; arrow indicates direction of (+) strand synthesis
    466..623     -  CDS            lacZα (fragment): LacZα fragment of β-galactosidase; lacZ fragment
    626..644     +  promoter       T7 promoter: promoter for bacteriophage T7 RNA polymerase
   1175..1256    -  polyA_signal   SV40 poly(A) signal: SV40 polyadenylation signal
   1516..1613    -  ncRNA          mir-199: Accession: RF00144 - mir-199 microRNA precursor
   1735..1820    -  ncRNA          mir-3154: Accession: RF03301 - mir-3154 microRNA precursor family
   2464..2482    -  promoter       T3 promoter: promoter for bacteriophage T3 RNA polymerase
   2527..2543    -  protein_bind   lac operator: The lac repressor binds to the lac operator to inhibit transcription in E. coli. This inhibition can be relieved by adding lactose or isopropyl-β-D-thiogalactopyranoside (IPTG). lac repressor encoded by lacI
   2551..2581    -  promoter       lac promoter: promoter for the E. coli lac operon
   2596..2617    -  protein_bind   CAP binding site: CAP binding activates transcription in the presence of cAMP. E. coli catabolite activator protein
   2630..2722    -  CDS            lacI (fragment): lac repressor; lacI; The lac repressor binds to the lac operator to inhibit transcription in E. coli. This inhibition can be relieved by adding lactose or isopropyl-β-D-thiogalactopyranoside (IPTG).
   2905..3493    -  rep_origin     ori: high-copy-number ColE1/pMB1/pBR322/pUC origin of replication
   3664..4524    -  CDS            AmpR: β-lactamase; bla; confers resistance to ampicillin, carbenicillin, and related antibiotics
   4525..4629    -  promoter       AmpR promoter: bla
>Addgene plasmid #72771 | pAWSV-18 | depositor full sequence | sequence record 136812 | pAWSV-18 sequence 4649 bps
CACCTAAATTGTAAGCGTTAATATTTTGTTAAAATTCGCGTTAAATTTTTGTTAAATCAGCTCATTTTTT
AACCAATAGGCCGAAATCGGCAAAATCCCTTATAAATCAAAAGAATAGACCGAGATAGGGT
[37 nt withheld, positions 132-168]
AAAGAACGTGGACTCCAACGTCAAAGG
[49 nt withheld, positions 196-244]
T
[91 nt withheld, positions 246-336]
G
[124 nt withheld, positions 338-461]
CCCATTCGCCATTCAGGCTGCGCAACTGTTGGGAAGGGCGATCGGTGCGGGCCTCTTCGCTATTACGCCA
GCTGGCGAAAGGGGGATGTGCTGCAAGGCGATTAAGTTGGGTAACGCCAGGGTTTTCCCAGTCACGACGT
TGTAAAACGACGGCCAGTGAATTGTAATACGACTCACTATAGGGCGAATTGGGTACAGGCGCGCCTCAGC
CTAAAGCTTTTTCCCCGTATCCCCCCAGGTGTCTGCAGGCTCAAAGAGCAGCGAGAAGCGTTCAGAGGAA
AGCGATCCCGTGCCACCTTCCCCGTGCCCGGGCTGTCCCCGCACGCTGCCGGCTCGGGGATGCGGGGGGA
GCGCCGGACCGGAGCGGAGCCCCGGGCGGCTCGCTGCTGCCCCCTAGCGGGGGAGGGACGTAATTACATC
CCTGGGGGCTTTGGGGGGGGGCTGTCCCCGTGCACTCAGCCTAAAGCTTTTTCCCCGTATCCCCCCAGGT
GTCTGCAGGCTCAAAGAGCAGCGAGAAGCGTTCAGAGGAAAGCGATCCCGTGCCACCTTCCCCGTGCCCG
GGCTGTCCCCGCACGCTGCCGGCTCGGGGATGCGGGGGGAGCGCCGGACCGGAGCGGAGCCCCGGGCGGC
TCGCTGCTGCCCCCTAGCGGGGGAGGGACGTAATTACATCCCTGGGGGCTTTGGGGGGGGGCTGTCCCCA
CTAGTGATTCGAGGCAGTGAAAAAAATGCTTTATTTGTGAAATTTGTGATGCTATTGCTTTATTTGTAAC
CATTATAAGCTGCAATAAACAAGTTAACAACAACAATTGTCATCTTCGAATTCCGTTGCGGATCCCCACA
TCCCCAGTCCCCATTGACCCCCCCATCCTCTCAGTCTTCCTCGGCCACCCTTCCCCCATCACCGCTACCC
CCAACCAGTCCCACACAGGGTGGCACCCCCATCCATCTGTGCCTCCTCCCAGCCCGCCCTGTGCCCCAAC
CCCCTGGCTCCAGGCTCCGGTTCTGGGATGGCAGGCAGGGGTCGGTCCAGCTCTCCAGTGGCGGCGGTGC
CGAGGGTCTAACCCAGCCCAGCCTAACCAATGTGCAGACTACTGTACAATTTGGGAGTCCTGAACAGATA
GTCTAAACACTGGGTAGACGGAGTGGAGGTGTCCTCTGGTCCATCCAGGCAGCAGTGTCTGTCCATCCGG
TGGGCGCTTCAGCCCCATCCCCTGGAGATCCGAGAACCCCCCAACCCCAGCCTGTGTCCCCCTAGCCCCA
GACCAGCCAGCCCGTGGTCCCCTCTCTGCTCCCAACTCCCCTTCTGCCTCCTTTGACGTGGCAGGGGTGA
GCGGGAGCTGGGGCTGAGAAGGAGGGGCCTGAGGAGGGGGCCGGCCGGCAGGAAGGGAGGGGTGGGGGGA
GGAGGCCGCTCCTACCTAGTGTCCAACCCCGAAGCACAGGGCGGGTGGTGGCGGGGCCTCTCTCGAACGG
TTCCAGAGATCTTCAGCCTAAAGCTTTTTCCCCGTATCCCCCCAGGTGTCTGCAGGCTCAAAGAGCAGCG
AGAAGCGTTCAGAGGAAAGCGATCCCGTGCCACCTTCCCCGTGCCCGGGCTGTCCCCGCACGCTGCCGGC
TCGGGGATGCGGGGGGAGCGCCGGACCGGAGCGGAGCCCCGGGCGGCTCGCTGCTGCCCCCTAGCGGGGG
AGGGACGTAATTACATCCCTGGGGGCTTTGGGGGGGGGCTGTCCCCGTGCACTCAGCCTAAAGCTTTTTC
CCCGTATCCCCCCAGGTGTCTGCAGGCTCAAAGAGCAGCGAGAAGCGTTCAGAGGAAAGCGATCCCGTGC
CACCTTCCCCGTGCCCGGGCTGTCCCCGCACGCTGCCGGCTCGGGGATGCGGGGGGAGCGCCGGACCGGA
GCGGAGCCCCGGGCGGCTCGCTGCTGCCCCCTAGCGGGGGAGGGACGTAATTACATCCCTGGGGGCTTTG
GGGGGGGGCTGTCCCCATTTAAATCAGCTCCAGCTTTTGTTCCCTTTAGTGAGGGTTAATTTCGAGCTTG
GCGTAATCATGGTCATAGCTGTTTCCTGTGTGAAATTGTTATCCGCTCACAATTCCACACAACATACGAG
CCGGAAGCATAAAGTGTAAAGCCTGGGGTGCCTAATGAGTGAGCTAACTCACATTAATTGCGTTGCGCTC
ACTGCCCGCTTTCCAGTCGGGAAACCTGTCGTGCCAGCTGCATTAATGAATCGGCCAACGCGCGGGGAGA
GGCGGTTTGCGTATTGGGCGCTCTTCCGCTTCCTCGCTCACTGACTCGCTGCGCTCGGTCGTTCGGCTGC
GGCGAGCGGTATCAGCTCACTCAAAGGCGGTAATACGGTTATCCACAGAATCAGGGGATAACGCAGGAAA
GAACATGTGAGCAAAAGGCCAGCAAAAGGCCAGGAACCGTAAAAAGGCCGCGTTGCTGGCGTTTTTCCAT
AGGCTCCGCCCCCCTGACGAGCATCACAAAAATCGACGCTCAAGTCAGAGGTGGCGAAACCCGACAGGAC
TATAAAGATACCAGGCGTTTCCCCCTGGAAGCTCCCTCGTGCGCTCTCCTGTTCCGACCCTGCCGCTTAC
CGGATACCTGTCCGCCTTTCTCCCTTCGGGAAGCGTGGCGCTTTCTCATAGCTCACGCTGTAGGTATCTC
AGTTCGGTGTAGGTCGTTCGCTCCAAGCTGGGCTGTGTGCACGAACCCCCCGTTCAGCCCGACCGCTGCG
CCTTATCCGGTAACTATCGTCTTGAGTCCAACCCGGTAAGACACGACTTATCGCCACTGGCAGCAGCCAC
TGGTAACAGGATTAGCAGAGCGAGGTATGTAGGCGGTGCTACAGAGTTCTTGAAGTGGTGGCCTAACTAC
GGCTACACTAGAAGGACAGTATTTGGTATCTGCGCTCTGCTGAAGCCAGTTACCTTCGGAAAAAGAGTTG
GTAGCTCTTGATCCGGCAAACAAACCACCGCTGGTAGCGGTGGTTTTTTTGTTTGCAAGCAGCAGATTAC
GCGCAGAAAAAAAGGATCTCAAGAAGATCCTTTGATCTTTTCTACGGGGTCTGACGCTCAGTGGAACGAA
AACTCACGTTAAGGGATTTTGGTCATGAGATTATCAAAAAGGATCTTCACCTAGATCCTTTTAAATTAAA
AATGAAGTTTTAAATCAATCTAAAGTATATATGAGTAAACTTGGTCTGACAGTTACCAATGCTTAATCAG
TGAGGCACCTATCTCAGCGATCTGTCTATTTCGTTCATCCATAGTTGCCTGACTCCCCGTCGTGTAGATA
ACTACGATACGGGAGGGCTTACCATCTGGCCCCAGTGCTGCAATGATACCGCGAGACCCACGCTCACCGG
CTCCAGATTTATCAGCAATAAACCAGCCAGCCGGAAGGGCCGAGCGCAGAAGTGGTCCTGCAACTTTATC
CGCCTCCATCCAGTCTATTAATTGTTGCCGGGAAGCTAGAGTAAGTAGTTCGCCAGTTAATAGTTTGCGC
AACGTTGTTGCCATTGCTACAGGCATCGTGGTGTCACGCTCGTCGTTTGGTATGGCTTCATTCAGCTCCG
GTTCCCAACGATCAAGGCGAGTTACATGATCCCCCATGTTGTGCAAAAAAGCGGTTAGCTCCTTCGGTCC
TCCGATCGTTGTCAGAAGTAAGTTGGCCGCAGTGTTATCACTCATGGTTATGGCAGCACTGCATAATTCT
CTTACTGTCATGCCATCCGTAAGATGCTTTTCTGTGACTGGTGAGTACTCAACCAAGTCATTCTGAGAAT
AGTGTATGCGGCGACCGAGTTGCTCTTGCCCGGCGTCAATACGGGATAATACCGCGCCACATAGCAGAAC
TTTAAAAGTGCTCATCATTGGAAAACGTTCTTCGGGGCGAAAACTCTCAAGGATCTTACCGCTGTTGAGA
TCCAGTTCGATGTAACCCACTCGTGCACCCAACTGATCTTCAGCATCTTTTACTTTCACCAGCGTTTCTG
GGTGAGCAAAAACAGGAAGGCAAAATGCCGCAAAAAAGGGAATAAGGGCGACACGGAAATGTTGAATACT
CATACTCTTCCTTTTTCAATATTATTGAAGCATTTATCAGGGTTATTGTCTCATGAGCGGATACATATTT
GAATGTATTTAGAAAAATAAACAAATAGGGGTTCCGCGCACATTTCCCCGAAAAGTGC
