>Addgene plasmid #72771 | pAWSV-18 | addgene partial sequence | sequence record 136811 | SV40pA-R 5'-GAAATTTGTGATGCTATTGC-3'
TAACAACAACAATTGTCATCTTCGAATTCCGTTGCGGATCCCCACATCCCCAGTCCCCATTGACCCCCCC
ATCCTCTCAGTCTTCCTCGGCCACCCTTCCCCCATCACCGCTACCCCCAACCAGTCCCACACAGGGTGGC
ACCCCCATCCATCTGTGCCTCCTCCCAGCCCGCCCTGTGCCCCAACCCCCTGGCTCCAGGCTCCGGTTCT
GGGATGGCAGGCAGGGGTCGGTCCAGCTCTCCAGTGGCGGCGGTGCCGAGGGTCTAACCCAGCCCAGCCT
AACCAATGTGCAGACTACTGTACAATTTGGGAGTCCTGAACAGATAGTCTAAACACTGGGTAGACGGAGT
GGAGGTGTCCTCTGGTCCATCCAGGCAGCAGTGTCTGTCCATCCGGTGGGCGCTTCAGCCCCATCCCCTG
GAGATCCGAGAACCCCCCAACCCCAGCCTGTGTCCCCCTAGCCCCAGACCAGCCAGCCCGTGGTCCCCTC
TCTGCTCCCAACTCCCCTTCTGCCTCCTTTGACGTGGCAGGGGTGAGCGGGAGCTGGGGCTGAGAAGGAG
GGGCCTGAGGAGGGGGCCGGCCGGCAGGAAGGGAGGGGTGGGGGGAGGAGGCCGCTCCTACCTAGTGTCC
AACCCCGAAGCACAGGGCGGGTGGTGGCGGGGCCTCTCTCGAACGGTTCCAGAGATCTTCAGCCTAAAGC
TTTTTCCCCGTATCCCCCCAGGTGTCTGCAGGCTCAAAGAGCAGCGAGAAGCGTTCAGAGGAAAGCGATC
CCGTGCCACCTTCCCCGTGCCCGGGCTGTCCCCGCACGCTGCCGGCTCGGG
