>Addgene plasmid #72771 | pAWSV-18 | addgene partial sequence | sequence record 136813 | M13-Rev 5'-CAGGAAACAGCTATGACC-3'
AAGGGAACAAAAGCTGGAGCTGATTTAAATGGGGACAGCCCCCCCCCAAAGCCCCCAGGGATGTAATTAC
GTCCCTCCCCCGCTAGGGGGCAGCAGCGAGCCGCCCGGGGCTCCGCTCCGGTCCGGCGCTCCCCCCGCAT
CCCCGAGCCGGCAGCGTGCGGGGACAGCCCGGGCACGGGGAAGGTGGCACGGGATCGCTTTCCTCTGAAC
GCTTCTCGCTGCTCTTTGAGCCTGCAGACACCTGGGGGGATACGGGGAAAAAGCTTTAGGCTGAGTGCAC
GGGGACAGCCCCCCCCCAAAGCCCCCAGGGATGTAATTACGTCCCTCCCCCGCTAGGGGGCAGCAGCGAG
CCGCCCGGGGCTCCGCTCCGGTCCGGCGCTCCCCCCGCATCCCCGAGCCGGCAGCGTGCGGGGACAGCCC
GGGCACGGGGAAGGTGGCACGGGATCGCTTTCCTCTGAACGCTTCTCGCTGCTCTTTGAGCCTGCAGACA
CCTGGGGGGATACGGGGAAAAAGCTTTAGGCTGAAGATCTCTGGAACCGTTCGAGAGAGGCCCCGCCACC
ACCCGCCCTGTGCTTCGGGGTTGGACACTA
